>Addgene plasmid #139352 | pRC/CMV-TYK2(delta)KL-VSV | addgene full sequence | sequence record 291881 | Addgene NGS Result
CCCCCCCCCCCAAGAAGCCGCGGGGACTGGCTGCGCTTGACAGGCTGCACTTGGATGGGAGCACCTGGTG
CCTCGGGACTGCTCCGATGCCCGGGTCTGTGCTGAATGTGTAATATGCGGAACTATATTGAAACATTACA
ACCATCTTTTGATGGCAACACCCTGAGGACCTCCCTTTTCCAGATGGGGAAACTGAGGCCCAGAATTGCT
AAGTGGCTTGCTTGAGTTGACACAGGGAGCTCCAGGACTCACCCTCAGCTGAGCCACCTGCCGGGAGCAT
GCCTCTGCGCCACTGGGGGATGGCCAGGGGCAGTAAGCCCGTTGGGGATGGAGCCCAGCCCATGGCTGCC
ATGGGAGGCCTGAAGGTGCTTCTGCACTGGGCTGGTCCAGGCGGCGGGGAGCCCTGGGTCACTTTCAGTG
AGTCATCGCTGACAGCTGAGGAAGTCTGCATCCACATTGCACATAAAGTTGGTATCACTCCTCCTTGCTT
CAATCTCTTTGCCCTCTTCGATGCTCAGGCCCAAGTCTGGTTGCCCCCAAACCACATCCTAGAGATCCCC
AGAGATGCAAGCCTGATGCTATATTTCCGCATAAGGTTTTATTTCCGGAACTGGCATGGCATGAATCCTC
GGGAACCGGCTGTGTACCGTTGTGGGCCCCCAGGAACCGAGGCATCCTCAGATCAGACAGCACAGGGGAT
GCAACTCCTGGACCCAGCCTCATTTGAGTACCTCTTTGAGCAGGGCAAGCATGAGTTTGTGAATGACGTG
GCATCACTGTGGGAGCTGTCGACCGAGGAGGAGATCCACCACTTTAAGAATGAGAGCCTGGGCATGGCCT
TTCTGCACCTCTGTCACCTCGCTCTCCGCCATGGCATCCCCCTGGAGGAGGTGGCCAAGAAGACCAGCTT
CAAGGACTGCATCCCGCGCTCCTTCCGCCGGCATATCCGGCAGCACAGCGCCCTGACCCGGCTGCGCCTT
CGGAACGTCTTCCGCAGGTTCCTGCGGGACTTCCAGCCGGGCCGACTCTCCCAGCAGATGGTCATGGTCA
AATACCTAGCCACACTCGAGCGGCTGGCACCCCGCTTCGGCACAGAGCGTGTGCCCGTGTGCCACCTGAG
GCTGCTGGCCCAGGCCGAGGGGGAGCCCTGCTACATCCGGGACAGTGGGGTGGCCCCTACAGACCCTGGC
CCTGAGTCTGCTGCTGGGCCCCCAACCCACGAGGTGCTGGTGACAGGCACTGGTGGCATCCAGTGGTGGC
CAGTAGAGGAGGAGGTGAACAAGGAGGAGGGTTCTAGTGGCAGCAGTGGCAGGAACCCCCAAGCCAGCCT
GTTTGGGAAGAAGGCCAAGGCTCACAAGGCATTCGGCCAGCCGGCAGACAGGCCGCGGGAGCCACTGTGG
GCCTACTTCTGTGACTTCCGGGACATCACCCACGTGGTGCTGAAAGAGCACTGTGTCAGCATCCACCGGC
AGGACAACAAGTGCCTGGAGCTGAGCTTGCCTTCCCGGGCTGCGGCGCTGTCCTTCGTGTCGCTGGTGGA
CGGCTATTTCCGCCTGACGGCCGACTCCAGCCACTACCTGTGCCACGAGGTGGCTCCCCCACGGCTGGTG
ATGAGCATCCGGGATGGGATCCACGGACCCCTGCTGGAGCCATTTGTGCAGGCCAAGCTGCGGCCCGAGG
ACGGCCTGTACCTCATTCACTGGAGCACCAGCCACCCCTACCGCCTGATCCTCACAGTGGCCCAGCGTAG
CCAGGCACCAGACGGCATGCAGAGCTTGCGGCTCCGAAAGTTCCCCATTGAGCAGCAGGACGGGGCCTTC
GTGCTGGAGGGCTGGGGCCGGTCCTTCCCCAGCGTTCGGGAACTTGGGGCTGCCTTGCAGGGCTGCTTGC
TGAGGGCCGGGGATGACTGCTTCTCTCTGCGTCGCTGTTGCCTGCCCCAACCAGGAGAAACCTCCAATCT
CATCATCATGCGGGGGGCTCGGGCCAGCCCCAGGACACTCAACCTCAGCCAGCTCAGCTTCCACCGGGTT
GACCAGAAGGAGATCACCCAGAATTCGATCTTGACTGTGAACCCGGACTCACCGGCGTCGGACCCTACGG
TTTTCCACAAGCGCTATTTGAAAAAGATCCGAGATCTGGGCGAGGGTCACTTCGGCAAGGTCAGCTTGTA
CTGCTACGATCCGACCAACGACGGCACTGGCGAGATGGTGGCGGTGAAAGCCCTCAAGGCAGACTGCGGC
CCCCAGCACCGCTCGGGCTGGAAGCAGGAGATTGACATTCTGCGCACGCTCTACCACGAGCACATCATCA
AGTACAAGGGCTGCTGCGAGGACCAAGGCGAGAAGTCGCTGCAGCTGGTCATGGAGTACGTGCCCCTGGG
CAGCCTCCGAGACTACCTGCCCCGGCACAGCATCGGGCTGGCCCAGCTGCTGCTCTTCGCCCAGCAGATC
TGCGAGGGCATGGCCTATCTGCACGCGCAGCACTACATCCACCGAGACCTAGCCGCGCGCAACGTGCTGC
TGGACAACGACAGGCTGGTCAAGATCGGGGACTTTGGCCTAGCCAAGGCCGTGCCCGAAGGCCACGAGTA
CTACCGCGTGCGCGAGGATGGGGACAGCCCCGTGTTCTGGTATGCCCCAGAGTGCCTGAAGGAGTATAAG
TTCTACTATGCGTCAGATGTCTGGTCCTTCGGGGTGACCCTGTATGAGCTGCTGACGCACTGTGACTCCA
GCCAGAGCCCCCCCACGAAATTCCTTGAGCTCATAGGCATTGCTCAGGGTCAGATGACAGTTCTGAGACT
CACTGAGTTGCTGGAACGAGGGGAGAGGCTGCCACGGCCCGACAAATGTCCCTGTGAGGTCTATCATCTC
ATGAAGAACTGCTGGGAGACAGAGGCGTCCTTTCGCCCAACCTTCGAGAACCTCATACCCATTCTGAAGA
CAGTCCATGAGAAGTACCAAGGCCAGGCCCCTTCAGTGTTCAGCGTGTGCCCCCGGGAGGGCCCACCAGG
CCCATACACCGACATCGAGATGAACCGGCTGGGCAAGTAAAGATCTAAGGTACCAATCTAGAGGGCCCTA
TTCTATAGTGTCACCTAAATGCTAGAGCTCGCTGATCAGCCTCGACTGTGCCTTCTAGTTGCCAGCCATC
TGTTGTTTGCCCCTCCCCCGTGCCTTCCTTGACCCTGGAAGGTGCCACTCCCACTGTCCTTTCCTAATAA
AATGAGGAAATTGCATCGCATTGTCTGAGTAGGTGTCATTCTATTCTGGGGGGTGGGGTGGGGCAGGACA
GCAAGGGGGAGGATTGGGAAGACAATAGCAGGCATGCTGGGGATGCGGTGGGCTCTATGGCTTCTGAGGC
GGAAAGAACCAGCTGGGGCTCGAGGGGGGATCCCC
[124 nt withheld, positions 3396-3519]
C
[91 nt withheld, positions 3521-3611]
A
[49 nt withheld, positions 3613-3661]
CCTTTGACGTTGGAGTCCACGTTCTTT
[37 nt withheld, positions 3689-3725]
ACCCTATCTCGGTCTATTCTTTTGATTTATAAGGGATTTTGCCGATTTCGGCCTATTGGTTAAAAAATGA
GCTGATTTAACAAAAATTTAACGCGAATTTTAACAAAATATTAACGCTTACAATTTAAATATTTGCTTAT
ACAATCT
[37 nt withheld, positions 3873-3909]
GGGTACCGAGCTCGAATTCTGTGGAATGTGTGTCAGTTAGGGTGTGGAAAGTCCCCAGGCTCCCCAGCAG
GCAGAAGTATGCAAAGCATGCATCTCAATTAGTCAGCAACCAGGTGTGGAAAGTCCCCAGGCTCCCCAGC
AGGCAGAAGTATGCAAAGCATGCATCTCAATTAGTCAGCAACCATAGTCCCGCCCCTAACTCCGCCCATC
CCGCCCCTAACTCCGCCCAGTTCCGCCCATTCTCCGCCCCATGGCTGACTAATTTTTTTTATTTATGCAG
AGGCCGAGGCCGCCTCGGCCTCTGAGCTATTCCAGAAGTAGTGAGGAGGCTTTTTTGGAGGCCTAGGCTT
TTGCAAAAAGCTCCCGGGAGCTTGGATATCCATTTTCGGATCTGATCAAGAGACAGGATGAGGATCGTTT
CGCATGATTGAACAAGATGGATTGCACGCAGGTTCTCCGGCCGCTTGGGTGGAGAGGCTATTCGGCTATG
ACTGGGCACAACAGACAATCGGCTGCTCTGATGCCGCCGTGTTCCGGCTGTCAGCGCAGGGGCGCCCGGT
TCTTTTTGTCAAGACCGACCTGTCCGGTGCCCTGAATGAACTGCAGGACGAGGCAGCGCGGCTATCGTGG
CTGGCCACGACGGGCGTTCCTTGCGCAGCTGTGCTCGACGTTGTCACTGAAGCGGGAAGGGACTGGCTGC
TATTGGGCGAAGTGCCGGGGCAGGATCTCCTGTCATCTCACCTTGCTCCTGCCGAGAAAGTATCCATCAT
GGCTGATGCAATGCGGCGGCTGCATACGCTTGATCCGGCTACCTGCCCATTCGACCACCAAGCGAAACAT
CGCATCGAGCGAGCACGTACTCGGATGGAAGCCGGTCTTGTCGATCAGGATGATCTGGACGAAGAGCATC
AGGGGCTCGCGCCAGCCGAACTGTTCGCCAGGCTCAAGGCGCGCATGCCCGACGGCGAGGATCTCGTCGT
GACCCATGGCGATGCCTGCTTGCCGAATATCATGGTGGAAAATGGCCGCTTTTCTGGATTCATCGACTGT
GGCCGGCTGGGTGTGGCGGACCGCTATCAGGACATAGCGTTGGCTACCCGTGATATTGCTGAAGAGCTTG
GCGGCGAATGGGCTGACCGCTTCCTCGTGCTTTACGGTATCGCCGCTCCCGATTCGCAGCGCATCGCCTT
CTATCGCCTTCTTGACGAGTTCTTCTGAGCGGGACTCTGGGGTTCGAAATGACCGACCAAGCGACGCCCA
ACCTGCCATCACGAGATTTCGATTCCACCGCCGCCTTCTATGAAAGGTTGGGCTTCGGAATCGTTTTCCG
GGACGCCGGCTGGATGATCCTCCAGCGCGGGGATCTCATGCTGGAGTTCTTCGCCCACCCCAACTTGTTT
ATTGCAGCTTATAATGGTTACAAATAAAGCAATAGCATCACAAATTTCACAAATAAAGCATTTTTTTCAC
TGCATTCTAGTTGTGGTTTGTCCAAACTCATCAATGTATCTTATCATGTCTGGATCCGTCGACCTCGAGA
GCTTGGCGTAATCATGGTCATAGCTGTTTCCTGTGTGAAATTGTTATCCGCTCACAATTCCACACAACAT
ACGAGCCGGAAGCATAAAGTGTAAAGCCTGGGGTGCCTAATGAGTGAGCTAACTCACATTAATTGCGTTG
CGCTCACTGCCCGCTTTCCAGTCGGGAAACCTGTCGTGCCAGCTGCATTAATGAATCGGCCAACGCGCGG
GGAGAGGCGGTTTGCGTATTGGGCGCTCTTCCGCTTCCTCGCTCACTGACTCGCTGCGCTCGGTCGTTCG
GCTGCGGCGAGCGGTATCAGCTCACTCAAAGGCGGTAATACGGTTATCCACAGAATCAGGGGATAACGCA
GGAAAGAACATGTGAGCAAAAGGCCAGCAAAAGGCCAGGAACCGTAAAAAGGCCGCGTTGCTGGCGTTTT
TCCATAGGCTCCGCCCCCCTGACGAGCATCACAAAAATCGACGCTCAAGTCAGAGGTGGCGAAACCCGAC
AGGACTATAAAGATACCAGGCGTTTCCCCCTGGAAGCTCCCTCGTGCGCTCTCCTGTTCCGACCCTGCCG
CTTACCGGATACCTGTCCGCCTTTCTCCCTTCGGGAAGCGTGGCGCTTTCTCATAGCTCACGCTGTAGGT
ATCTCAGTTCGGTGTAGGTCGTTCGCTCCAAGCTGGGCTGTGTGCACGAACCCCCCGTTCAGCCCGACCG
CTGCGCCTTATCCGGTAACTATCGTCTTGAGTCCAACCCGGTAAGACACGACTTATCGCCACTGGCAGCA
GCCACTGGTAACAGGATTAGCAGAGCGAGGTATGTAGGCGGTGCTACAGAGTTCTTGAAGTGGTGGCCTA
ACTACGGCTACACTAGAAGAACAGTATTTGGTATCTGCGCTCTGCTGAAGCCAGTTACCTTCGGAAAAAG
AGTTGGTAGCTCTTGATCCGGCAAACAAACCACCGCTGGTAGCGGTGGTTTTTTTGTTTGCAAGCAGCAG
ATTACGCGCAGAAAAAAAGGATCTCAAGAAGATCCTTTGATCTTTTCTACGGGGTCTGACGCTCAGTGGA
ACGAAAACTCACGTTAAGGGATTTTGGTCATGAGATTATCAAAAAGGATCTTCACCTAGATCCTTTTAAA
TTAAAAATGAAGTTTTAAATCAATCTAAAGTATATATGAGTAAACTTGGTCTGACAGTTACCAATGCTTA
ATCAGTGAGGCACCTATCTCAGCGATCTGTCTATTTCGTTCATCCATAGTTGCCTGACTCCCCGTCGTGT
AGATAACTACGATACGGGAGGGCTTACCATCTGGCCCCAGTGCTGCAATGATACCGCGAGACCCACGCTC
ACCGGCTCCAGATTTATCAGCAATAAACCAGCCAGCCGGAAGGGCCGAGCGCAGAAGTGGTCCTGCAACT
TTATCCGCCTCCATCCAGTCTATTAATTGTTGCCGGGAAGCTAGAGTAAGTAGTTCGCCAGTTAATAGTT
TGCGCAACGTTGTTGCCATTGCTACAGGCATCGTGGTGTCACGCTCGTCGTTTGGTATGGCTTCATTCAG
CTCCGGTTCCCAACGATCAAGGCGAGTTACATGATCCCCCATGTTGTGCAAAAAAGCGGTTAGCTCCTTC
GGTCCTCCGATCGTTGTCAGAAGTAAGTTGGCCGCAGTGTTATCACTCATGGTTATGGCAGCACTGCATA
ATTCTCTTACTGTCATGCCATCCGTAAGATGCTTTTCTGTGACTGGTGAGTACTCAACCAAGTCATTCTG
AGAATAGTGTATGCGGCGACCGAGTTGCTCTTGCCCGGCGTCAATACGGGATAATACCGCGCCACATAGC
AGAACTTTAAAAGTGCTCATCATTGGAAAACGTTCTTCGGGGCGAAAACTCTCAAGGATCTTACCGCTGT
TGAGATCCAGTTCGATGTAACCCACTCGTGCACCCAACTGATCTTCAGCATCTTTTACTTTCACCAGCGT
TTCTGGGTGAGCAAAAACAGGAAGGCAAAATGCCGCAAAAAAGGGAATAAGGGCGACACGGAAATGTTGA
ATACTCATACTCTTCCTTTTTCAATATTATTGAAGCATTTATCAGGGTTATTGTCTCATGAGCGGATACA
TATTTGAATGTATTTAGAAAAATAAACAAATAGGGGTTCCGCGCACATTTCCCCGAAAAGTGCCACCTGA
CGTCGACGGATCGGGAGATCTCCCGATCCCCTATGGTGCACTCTCAGTACAATCTGCTCTGATGCCGCAT
AGTTAAGCCAGTATCTGCTCCCTGCTTGTGTGTTGGAGGTCGCTGAGTAGTGCGCGAGCAAAATTTAAGC
TACAACAAGGCAAGGCTTGACCGACAATTGCATGAAGAATCTGCTTAGGGTTAGGCGTTTTGCGCTGCTT
CGCGATGTACGGGCCAGATATACGCGTTGACATTGATTATTGACTAGTTATTAATAGTAATCAATTACGG
GGTCATTAGTTCATAGCCCATATATGGAGTTCCGCGTTACATAACTTACGGTAAATGGCCCGCCTGGCTG
ACCGCCCAACGACCCCCGCCCATTGACGTCAATAATGACGTATGTTCCCATAGTAACGCCAATAGGGACT
TTCCATTGACGTCAATGGGTGGAGTATTTACGGTAAACTGCCCACTTGGCAGTACATCAAGTGTATCATA
TGCCAAGTACGCCCCCTATTGACGTCAATGACGGTAAATGGCCCGCCTGGCATTATGCCCAGTACATGAC
CTTATGGGACTTTCCTACTTGGCAGTACATCTACGTATTAGTCATCGCTATTACCATGGTGATGCGGTTT
TGGCAGTACATCAATGGGCGTGGATAGCGGTTTGACTCACGGGGATTTCCAAGTCTCCACCCCATTGACG
TCAATGGGAGTTTGTTTTGGCACCAAAATCAACGGGACTTTCCAAAATGTCGTAACAACTCCGCCCCATT
GACGCAAATGGGCGGTAGGCGTGTACGGTGGGAGGTCTATATAAGCAGAGCTCTCTGGCTAACTAGAGAA
CCCACTGCTTACTGGCTTATCGAAATTAATACGACTCACTATAGGGAGACCCAAGCTTGTCGAGGAACTG
AAAAACCAGAAAGTTAACTGGTAAGTTTAGTCTTTTTGTCTTTTATTTCAGGTCCCGGAT
Features (pLannotate 1.2.2; 23 found; start..end, strand, type, name):
    279..2990    +  CDS            TYK2 (fragment): TYK2_HUMAN - Experimental evidence at protein level: Swiss-Prot protein existence level 1. Probably involved in intracellular signal transduction by being involved in the initiation of type I IFN signaling. Phosphorylates the interferon-alpha/beta receptor alpha chain. From Homo sapiens (Human).
   3082..3100    -  promoter       SP6 promoter: promoter for bacteriophage SP6 RNA polymerase
   3126..3350    +  polyA_signal   bGH poly(A) signal: bovine growth hormone polyadenylation signal
   3354..3375    +  promoter       SV40 promoter (fragment): SV40 enhancer and early promoter
   3396..3824    +  rep_origin     f1 ori (sequence partly withheld): f1 bacteriophage origin of replication; arrow indicates direction of (+) strand synthesis
   3910..3928    -  misc_feature   MCS (fragment): pUC18/19 multiple cloning site
   3937..4266    +  promoter       SV40 promoter: SV40 enhancer and early promoter
   4333..5124    +  CDS            neo: KKA2_KLEPN - Also known as kan, nptII. Experimental evidence at protein level: Swiss-Prot protein existence level 1. Resistance to kanamycin, neomycin, paromomycin, ribostamycin, butirosin and gentamicin B. From Klebsiella pneumoniae.
   5148..5306    +  CDS            ble (fragment): BLE_KLEPN - Experimental evidence at protein level: Swiss-Prot protein existence level 1. Binding protein with a strong affinity to the bleomycin family of antibiotics. Binds to CL990; an antimitotic-antibiotic compound. From Klebsiella pneumoniae.
   5301..5435    +  polyA_signal   SV40 poly(A) signal: SV40 polyadenylation signal
   5490..5506    -  protein_bind   lac operator: The lac repressor binds to the lac operator to inhibit transcription in E. coli. This inhibition can be relieved by adding lactose or isopropyl-β-D-thiogalactopyranoside (IPTG). lac repressor encoded by lacI
   5514..5544    -  promoter       lac promoter: promoter for the E. coli lac operon
   5559..5580    -  protein_bind   CAP binding site: CAP binding activates transcription in the presence of cAMP. E. coli catabolite activator protein
   5593..5685    -  CDS            lacI (fragment): lac repressor; lacI; The lac repressor binds to the lac operator to inhibit transcription in E. coli. This inhibition can be relieved by adding lactose or isopropyl-β-D-thiogalactopyranoside (IPTG).
   5868..6456    -  rep_origin     ori: high-copy-number ColE1/pMB1/pBR322/pUC origin of replication
   6627..7487    -  CDS            AmpR: β-lactamase; bla; confers resistance to ampicillin, carbenicillin, and related antibiotics
   7488..7592    -  promoter       AmpR promoter: bla
   7651..7703    -  misc_feature   bom (fragment): basis of mobility region from pBR322
   7858..8237    +  enhancer       CMV enhancer: human cytomegalovirus immediate early enhancer
   8238..8441    +  promoter       CMV promoter: human cytomegalovirus (CMV) immediate early promoter
   8437..8470    +  LTR            5' LTR (truncated) (fragment): truncated 5' long terminal repeat (LTR) from HIV-1
   8486..8504    +  promoter       T7 promoter: promoter for bacteriophage T7 RNA polymerase
   8550..2       +  intron         SV40 intron (fragment) (across the origin): modified SV40 intron with splice donor and acceptor sites
