[The description below was written by a language model from this plasmid's Addgene catalogue record and pLannotate feature annotations shown in this document.]
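Description:
pRC/CMV-TYK2(delta)KL-VSV is a mammalian expression plasmid built on the pRC/CMV backbone that encodes a human TYK2 deletion mutant lacking the kinase-like (pseudokinase) domain. According to the record, the cDNA is deleted of residues 594–877 with a tyrosine inserted after residue 593, also carries a V362F substitution, and bears a C-terminal VSV epitope tag for detection. The feature table of the full 8,589-nt sequence shows the TYK2 coding region annotated as a fragment, consistent with the internal deletion; the VSV tag itself is not separately annotated. Transcription is driven by the human cytomegalovirus immediate-early enhancer and promoter and terminated by the bovine growth hormone polyadenylation signal. T7 and SP6 phage promoters flank the insert and serve as sequencing primer sites. The short hits to an HIV-1 LTR and an SV40 intron near the insert are fragments only and may simply be small stretches of sequence similarity. The cloning sites used are not recorded.

For propagation in E. coli the plasmid carries a high-copy ColE1/pUC-type origin and a β-lactamase gene conferring ampicillin resistance, together with an f1 origin that permits single-stranded DNA production. A separate cassette, consisting of the SV40 early promoter, the neomycin phosphotransferase gene and an SV40 polyadenylation signal, allows G418 selection of stably transfected mammalian cells. Remnants of lac regulatory sequences and a partial ble reading frame are backbone leftovers.

The construct is intended for expressing pseudokinase-deleted TYK2 in mammalian cells. The associated publication title indicates it was used to map which TYK2 domains are needed for interferon-alpha/beta binding and signal transduction.
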