Addgene plasmid #139352: pRC/CMV-TYK2(delta)KL-VSV
Purpose: Expression of TYK2 protein missing the kinase-like (pseudokinase) domain
Depositing lab: Sandra Pellegrini. Depositing organization: Institut Pasteur. Publication: Distinct domains of the protein tyrosine kinase tyk2 required for binding of interferon-alpha/beta and for signal transduction. Velazquez L, Mogensen KE, Barbieri G, Fellous M, Uze G, Pellegrini S. J Biol Chem. 1995 Feb 17;270(7):3327-34. doi: 10.1074/jbc.270.7.3327. PubMed 7531704.
Backbone
  Vector backbone: pRC/CMV
  Vector type: Mammalian Expression
  Selectable markers: Neomycin (select with G418)
Growth in bacteria
  Bacterial resistance: Ampicillin, 100 μg/mL
  Growth temperature: 37°C
  Growth strain: DH5alpha
  Copy number: High Copy
Gene/Insert
  Gene/Insert name: TYK2 cDNA deleted of aa594-877 with a Tyr inserted after aa593
  Species: H. sapiens (human)
  Mutation: V362F-deletion of aa 594-877
  Entrez Gene: TYK2 (a.k.a. IMD35, JTK1)
  Promoter: CMV
  Tag / fusion protein: VSV (C terminal on insert)
  Cloning method: Restriction Enzyme; 5′ cloning site Unknown (unknown if destroyed)
  Sequencing primers: 5′ T7; 3′ Sp6
Terms and licenses: Academic/Nonprofit Terms; Industry Terms: Not Available to Industry
How to cite: pRC/CMV-TYK2(delta)KL-VSV was a gift from Sandra Pellegrini (Addgene plasmid # 139352 ; http://n2t.net/addgene:139352 ; RRID:Addgene_139352)
